>Addgene plasmid #206068 | GFP Cav2.2 D122A pcDNA3 | addgene full sequence | sequence record 410271 | Addgene NGS Result
GGGGCAGGACAGCAAGGGGGAGGATTGGGAAGACAATAGCAGGCATGCTGGGGATGCGGTGGGCTCTATG
GCTTCTGAGGCGGAAAGAACCAGCTGGGGCTCTAGGGGGTATCCCC
[124 nt withheld, positions 117-240]
C
[91 nt withheld, positions 242-332]
A
[49 nt withheld, positions 334-382]
CCTTTGACGTTGGAGTCCACGTTCTTT
[37 nt withheld, positions 410-446]
ACCCTATCTCGGTCTATTCTTTTGATTTATAAGGGATTTTGCCGATTTCGGCCTATTGGTTAAAAAATGA
GCTGATTTAACAAAAATTTAACGCGAATTAATTCTGTGGAATGTGTGTCAGTTAGGGTGTGGAAAGTCCC
CAGGCTCCCCAGCAGGCAGAAGTATGCAAAGCATGCATCTCAATTAGTCAGCAACCAGGTGTGGAAAGTC
CCCAGGCTCCCCAGCAGGCAGAAGTATGCAAAGCATGCATCTCAATTAGTCAGCAACCATAGTCCCGCCC
CTAACTCCGCCCATCCCGCCCCTAACTCCGCCCAGTTCCGCCCATTCTCCGCCCCATGGCTGACTAATTT
TTTTTATTTATGCAGAGGCCGAGGCCGCCTCTGCCTCTGAGCTATTCCAGAAGTAGTGAGGAGGCTTTTT
TGGAGGCCTAGGCTTTTGCAAAAAGCTCCCGGGAGCTTGTATATCCATTTTCGGATCTGATCAAGAGACA
GGATGAGGATCGTTTCGCATGATTGAACAAGATGGATTGCACGCAGGTTCTCCGGCCGCTTGGGTGGAGA
GGCTATTCGGCTATGACTGGGCACAACAGACAATCGGCTGCTCTGATGCCGCCGTGTTCCGGCTGTCAGC
GCAGGGGCGCCCGGTTCTTTTTGTCAAGACCGACCTGTCCGGTGCCCTGAATGAACTGCAGGACGAGGCA
GCGCGGCTATCGTGGCTGGCCACGACGGGCGTTCCTTGCGCAGCTGTGCTCGACGTTGTCACTGAAGCGG
GAAGGGACTGGCTGCTATTGGGCGAAGTGCCGGGGCAGGATCTCCTGTCATCTCACCTTGCTCCTGCCGA
GAAAGTATCCATCATGGCTGATGCAATGCGGCGGCTGCATACGCTTGATCCGGCTACCTGCCCATTCGAC
CACCAAGCGAAACATCGCATCGAGCGAGCACGTACTCGGATGGAAGCCGGTCTTGTCGATCAGGATGATC
TGGACGAAGAGCATCAGGGGCTCGCGCCAGCCGAACTGTTCGCCAGGCTCAAGGCGCGCATGCCCGACGG
CGAGGATCTCGTCGTGACCCATGGCGATGCCTGCTTGCCGAATATCATGGTGGAAAATGGCCGCTTTTCT
GGATTCATCGACTGTGGCCGGCTGGGTGTGGCGGACCGCTATCAGGACATAGCGTTGGCTACCCGTGATA
TTGCTGAAGAGCTTGGCGGCGAATGGGCTGACCGCTTCCTCGTGCTTTACGGTATCGCCGCTCCCGATTC
GCAGCGCATCGCCTTCTATCGCCTTCTTGACGAGTTCTTCTGAGCGGGACTCTGGGGTTCGAAATGACCG
ACCAAGCGACGCCCAACCTGCCATCACGAGATTTCGATTCCACCGCCGCCTTCTATGAAAGGTTGGGCTT
CGGAATCGTTTTCCGGGACGCCGGCTGGATGATCCTCCAGCGCGGGGATCTCATGCTGGAGTTCTTCGCC
CACCCCAACTTGTTTATTGCAGCTTATAATGGTTACAAATAAAGCAATAGCATCACAAATTTCACAAATA
AAGCATTTTTTTCACTGCATTCTAGTTGTGGTTTGTCCAAACTCATCAATGTATCTTATCATGTCTGTAT
ACCGTCGACCTCTAGCTAGAGCTTGGCGTAATCATGGTCATAGCTGTTTCCTGTGTGAAATTGTTATCCG
CTCACAATTCCACACAACATACGAGCCGGAAGCATAAAGTGTAAAGCCTGGGGTGCCTAATGAGTGAGCT
AACTCACATTAATTGCGTTGCGCTCACTGCCCGCTTTCCAGTCGGGAAACCTGTCGTGCCAGCTGCATTA
ATGAATCGGCCAACGCGCGGGGAGAGGCGGTTTGCGTATTGGGCGCTCTTCCGCTTCCTCGCTCACTGAC
TCGCTGCGCTCGGTCGTTCGGCTGCGGCGAGCGGTATCAGCTCACTCAAAGGCGGTAATACGGTTATCCA
CAGAATCAGGGGATAACGCAGGAAAGAACATGTGAGCAAAAGGCCAGCAAAAGGCCAGGAACCGTAAAAA
GGCCGCGTTGCTGGCGTTTTTCCATAGGCTCCGCCCCCCTGACGAGCATCACAAAAATCGACGCTCAAGT
CAGAGGTGGCGAAACCCGACAGGACTATAAAGATACCAGGCGTTTCCCCCTGGAAGCTCCCTCGTGCGCT
CTCCTGTTCCGACCCTGCCGCTTACCGGATACCTGTCCGCCTTTCTCCCTTCGGGAAGCGTGGCGCTTTC
TCATAGCTCACGCTGTAGGTATCTCAGTTCGGTGTAGGTCGTTCGCTCCAAGCTGGGCTGTGTGCACGAA
CCCCCCGTTCAGCCCGACCGCTGCGCCTTATCCGGTAACTATCGTCTTGAGTCCAACCCGGTAAGACACG
ACTTATCGCCACTGGCAGCAGCCACTGGTAACAGGATTAGCAGAGCGAGGTATGTAGGCGGTGCTACAGA
GTTCTTGAAGTGGTGGCCTAACTACGGCTACACTAGAAGAACAGTATTTGGTATCTGCGCTCTGCTGAAG
CCAGTTACCTTCGGAAAAAGAGTTGGTAGCTCTTGATCCGGCAAACAAACCACCGCTGGTAGCGGTGGTT
TTTTTGTTTGCAAGCAGCAGATTACGCGCAGAAAAAAAGGATCTCAAGAAGATCCTTTGATCTTTTCTAC
GGGGTCTGACGCTCAGTGGAACGAAAACTCACGTTAAGGGATTTTGGTCATGAGATTATCAAAAAGGATC
TTCACCTAGATCCTTTTAAATTAAAAATGAAGTTTTAAATCAATCTAAAGTATATATGAGTAAACTTGGT
CTGACAGTTACCAATGCTTAATCAGTGAGGCACCTATCTCAGCGATCTGTCTATTTCGTTCATCCATAGT
TGCCTGACTCCCCGTCGTGTAGATAACTACGATACGGGAGGGCTTACCATCTGGCCCCAGTGCTGCAATG
ATACCGCGAGACCCACGCTCACCGGCTCCAGATTTATCAGCAATAAACCAGCCAGCCGGAAGGGCCGAGC
GCAGAAGTGGTCCTGCAACTTTATCCGCCTCCATCCAGTCTATTAATTGTTGCCGGGAAGCTAGAGTAAG
TAGTTCGCCAGTTAATAGTTTGCGCAACGTTGTTGCCATTGCTACAGGCATCGTGGTGTCACGCTCGTCG
TTTGGTATGGCTTCATTCAGCTCCGGTTCCCAACGATCAAGGCGAGTTACATGATCCCCCATGTTGTGCA
AAAAAGCGGTTAGCTCCTTCGGTCCTCCGATCGTTGTCAGAAGTAAGTTGGCCGCAGTGTTATCACTCAT
GGTTATGGCAGCACTGCATAATTCTCTTACTGTCATGCCATCCGTAAGATGCTTTTCTGTGACTGGTGAG
TACTCAACCAAGTCATTCTGAGAATAGTGTATGCGGCGACCGAGTTGCTCTTGCCCGGCGTCAATACGGG
ATAATACCGCGCCACATAGCAGAACTTTAAAAGTGCTCATCATTGGAAAACGTTCTTCGGGGCGAAAACT
CTCAAGGATCTTACCGCTGTTGAGATCCAGTTCGATGTAACCCACTCGTGCACCCAACTGATCTTCAGCA
TCTTTTACTTTCACCAGCGTTTCTGGGTGAGCAAAAACAGGAAGGCAAAATGCCGCAAAAAAGGGAATAA
GGGCGACACGGAAATGTTGAATACTCATACTCTTCCTTTTTCAATATTATTGAAGCATTTATCAGGGTTA
TTGTCTCATGAGCGGATACATATTTGAATGTATTTAGAAAAATAAACAAATAGGGGTTCCGCGCACATTT
CCCCGAAAAGTGCCACCTGACGTCGACGGATCGGGAGATCTCCCGATCCCCTATGGTGCACTCTCAGTAC
AATCTGCTCTGATGCCGCATAGTTAAGCCAGTATCTGCTCCCTGCTTGTGTGTTGGAGGTCGCTGAGTAG
TGCGCGAGCAAAATTTAAGCTACAACAAGGCAAGGCTTGACCGACAATTGCATGAAGAATCTGCTTAGGG
TTAGGCGTTTTGCGCTGCTTCGCGATGTACGGGCCAGATATACGCGTTGACATTGATTATTGACTAGTTA
TTAATAGTAATCAATTACGGGGTCATTAGTTCATAGCCCATATATGGAGTTCCGCGTTACATAACTTACG
GTAAATGGCCCGCCTGGCTGACCGCCCAACGACCCCCGCCCATTGACGTCAATAATGACGTATGTTCCCA
TAGTAACGCCAATAGGGACTTTCCATTGACGTCAATGGGTGGAGTATTTACGGTAAACTGCCCACTTGGC
AGTACATCAAGTGTATCATATGCCAAGTACGCCCCCTATTGACGTCAATGACGGTAAATGGCCCGCCTGG
CATTATGCCCAGTACATGACCTTATGGGACTTTCCTACTTGGCAGTACATCTACGTATTAGTCATCGCTA
TTACCATGGTGATGCGGTTTTGGCAGTACATCAATGGGCGTGGATAGCGGTTTGACTCACGGGGATTTCC
AAGTCTCCACCCCATTGACGTCAATGGGAGTTTGTTTTGGCACCAAAATCAACGGGACTTTCCAAAATGT
CGTAACAACTCCGCCCCATTGACGCAAATGGGCGGTAGGCGTGTACGGTGGGAGGTCTATATAAGCAGAG
CTCTCTGGCTAACTAGAGAACCCACTGCTTACTGGCTTATCGAAATTAATACGACTCACTATAGGGAGAC
CCAAGCTTGGTACCGAGCTCGGATCCACTAGTAACGGCCGCCAGTGTGCTGGAATTCCTCGAGGGTACCG
AGCTCGGATCTAAAAAATGAGTAAAGGAGAAGAACTTTTCACTGGAGTTGTCCCAATTCTTGTTGAATTA
GATGGTGATGTTAATGGGCACAAATTTTCTGTCAGTGGAGAGGGTGAAGGTGATGCAACATACGGAAAAC
TTACCCTTAAATTTATTTGCACTACTGGAAAACTACCTGTTCCATGGCCAACACTTGTCACTACTTTCGG
TTATGGTGTTCAATGCTTTGCGAGATACCCAGATCATATGAAACAGCATGACTTTTTCAAGAGTGCCATG
CCCGAAGGTTATGTACAGGAAAGAACTATATTTTTCAAAGATGACGGGAACTACAAGACACGTGCTGAAG
TCAAGTTTGAAGGTGATACCCTTGTTAATAGAATCGAGTTAAAAGGTATTGATTTTAAAGAAGATGGAAA
CATTCTTGGACACAAATTGGAATACAACTATAACTCACACAATGTATACATCATGGCAGACAAACAAAAG
AATGGAATCAAAGTTAACTTCAAAATTAGACACAACATTGAAGATGGAAGCGTTCAACTAGCAGACCATT
ATCAACAAAATACTCCAATTGGCGATGGCCCTGTCCTTTTACCAGACAACCATTACCTGTCCACACAATC
TGCCCTTTCGAAAGATCCCAACGAAAAGAGAGACCACATGGTCCTTCTTGAGTTTGTAACAGCTGCTGGG
ATTACACATGGCATGGATGAACTATACAAAATGGTCCGCTTCGGGGACGAGCTGGGCGGCCGCTATGGGG
GCGCGGGCGGCGCGGAGCGGGCCCGGGGCGGCGGGGCCGGCGGGGCTGGCGGCCCGGGCCCCGGGGGGCT
GCCGCCGGGCCAGCGGGTCCTCTACAAACAGTCGATCGCGCAGCGCGCGCGGACCATGGCGCTGTACAAC
CCCATCCCGGTCAAGCAGAACTGCTTCACCGTCAACCGCTCGCTCTTCGTCTTCAGCGAGGACAACGTCG
TCCGCAAATACGCCAAGCGCATCACCGAGTGGCCTCCGTTCGAGTACATGATCCTGGCCACCATCATCGC
CAACTGCATCGTGCTGGCCCTGGAGCAGCACCTCCCTGACGGGGCCAAGACGCCTATGTCCGAGCGCCTG
GATGACACCGAGCCCTACTTCATTGGGATCTTCTGCTTCGAGGCGGGGATCAAGATCCTGGCCCTGGGCT
TTGTTCTGCACAAGGGCTCCTATCTGCGGAACGGCTGGAACGTCATGGACTTCGTGGTAGTCCTCACGGG
GATTCTTGCCACAGCCGGAACCGACTTCGACCTGCGAACGCTGAGGGCTGTGCGTGTGCTAAGGCCCCTG
AAGCTGGTGTCTGGGATTCCGAGCTTGCAAGTGGTGCTCAAGTCCATCATGAAGGCCATGGTCCCGCTGC
TGCAGATCGGGCTGCTGCTCTTCTTCGCCATCCTCATGTTTGCCATCATCGGCCTCGAGTTCTACATGGG
CAAGTTCCACAAGGCCTGCTTCCCCAACAGCACAGACCCAGATCCCGTGGGTGACTTCCCCTGTGGCAAG
GAGGCCCCGGCCCGGCTCTGTGAGGGAGACACGGAGTGCCGGGAGTACTGGGCCGGACCCAACTTTGGTA
TCACCAACTTTGACAACATCCTGTTTGCCATCTTGACCGTGTTCCAGTGCATCACCATGGAGGGCTGGAC
TGACATCCTCTACAATACAAACGATGCAGCCGGCAACACGTGGAACTGGCTCTACTTCATCCCTCTCATC
ATCATCGGCTCCTTCTTCATGCTCAACCTGGTGCTGGGTGTGCTCTCAGGAGAGTTTGCTAAGGAGCGCG
AGAGAGTGGAGAACCGCCGCGCCTTCCTGAAGCTCCGGCGGCAGCAGCAGATTGAGCGGGAGCTCAACGG
GTACCTGGAGTGGATCTTCAAGGCTGAGGAAGTCATGCTGGCTGAGGAGGACAGGAACGCAGAGGAGAAG
TCCCCTCTGGATGCAGTGTTGAAGAGAGCAGCTGCCAAGAAGAGCAGAAGCGACCTGATCCAGGCCGAGG
AGGGGGAGGGCCGGCTCACAGGCCTCTGTGCTCCCGGTTCCCCGTTCGCCCGTGCCAGCCTGAAAAGCGG
GAAGACGGAGAGCTCGTCGTACTTCCGGAGGAAGGAGAAGATGTTCCGCTTCTTCATCCGGCGCATGGTG
AAGGCACAGAGCTTCTACTGGACGGTGCTGTGTGTGGTGGCACTGAACACACTGTGCGTGGCCATGGTGC
ACTACAACCAGCCGCAGCGGCTCACCACGGCATTGTACTTTGCAGAGTTTGTTTTCCTGGGTCTCTTCCT
CACAGAGATGTCCCTGAAGATGTATGGCCTGGGGCCCAGGAGCTACTTCCGGTCCTCCTTCAACTGTTTT
GACTTTGGGGTCATCGTGGGCAGTATCTTTGAAGTGGTCTGGGCTGCTGTCAAGCCAGGGACCTCCTTCG
GGATCAGTGTTCTGCGGGCTCTGCGCTTACTGAGAATCTTCAAGGTCACCAAATACTGGAACTCCCTACG
GAACCTGGTGGTGTCTCTGCTCAACTCCATGAAGTCCATCATCAGCCTCCTCTTCCTGCTCTTCCTGTTC
ATTGTTGTCTTTGCTCTGCTGGGGATGCAGCTGTTTGGAGGCCAGTTCAACTTTAAAGACGAGACCCCAA
CGACCAACTTTGACACCTTCCCTGCTGCTATCCTCACCGTCTTCCAGATCCTGACCGGAGAGGACTGGAA
TGCGGTCATGTACCACGGGATCGAGTCGCAAGGTGGCGTCAGCAGAGGAATGTTCTCCTCCTTCTACTTC
ATTGTCCTCACTCTGTTTGGGAACTACACCCTGCTGAATGTCTTCCTGGCCATTGCTGTGGACAACCTTG
CCAATGCTCAGGAGCTGACCAAGGATGAAGAGGAGATGGAAGAAGCAGCCAATCAGAAACTCGCCTTGCA
GAAGGCCAAGGAAGTGGCTGAAGTCAGCCCCATGTCTGCTGCGAACATCTCCATTGCCGCCAGGCAGCAG
AACTCGGCCAAAGCGCGCTCGGTGTGGGAGCAGCGAGCCAGCCAGCTGCGGCTGCAGAACCTGAGGGCCA
GCTGCGAGGCGCTGTACAGCGAGATGGACCCCGAGGAGAGGCTGCGCTACGCCACCGCGCGCCACCTGCG
GCCCGACGTGAAGACGCACCTGGACCGGCCGCTGGTGGTTGAGCCCGGCCGCGACGCTCCGCGGGGCCCC
CCGGGGGGGAAGTCCCGGCCGGATGGCTCGGAGGCCCCCGAGGGTGCGGATCCCCCGCGCAGGCATCACC
GGCACCGAGACAAGGACAAGGCTCCCGCCACGGTCCCCTCGGCGGGGGAACAGGACAGAGCCGAAGCTCT
GAGGGCAGAGGGCGGGGAGCTGGGGCCCCGCGAGGAGCGGGGGCGGCCACGCCGCAGCCGCAGCAAGGAG
GCCCCGGGCGCCCCGGAGGTGCGCAGCGATCGCGGCCGTGGCCCGTGTCCTGAAGGTGGTCGGCGCCACC
ACCGGCGCGGGTCACCGGAGGAGGCAGCTGAGAGGGAGCCCCGCCGCCACCGCGCGCACCGGCACGGGCC
CGACCCGGGCAAGGAGGGCCCAGCGTCCGGGACCAGGGGCGAGCGGCGCGCACGACACCGCACGGGCCCC
CGGGCGTGCCCCCGGGAGGCTGAGAGCAGCGAGGAGCCTGCGCGGCGGCACCGGGCTCGGCACAAGGCGC
CGCCCACCCAGGAGACCGCGGAGAAGGACAAGGAGGCTGCCGAGAAGGGGGGCGAGGCCACGGAGGCCGA
GAAGGACAAGGAGGCTCGGAACCACCAGCCCAAGGAGCTGCCCTGTGACCTGGAGGCCATCGGCATGCTG
GGAGTGGGCGCTGTGCATACGCTGCCCAGCACCTGTCTGCAGAAGGTGGAGGAGCAGCCAGAGGATGCGG
ACAACCAGCGGAACGTCACCCGCATGGGTAGTCAGCCCCCGGACACCAGCACCACTGTGCACATTCCTGT
GACGCTGACCGGCCCCCCCGGGGAGACCACGGTAGTGCCCAGTGGAAACGTGGACCTGGAAAGTCAAGCA
GAGGGGAAGAAGGAGGTGGAAACCAGCGATGTGATGAGGAGCGGCCCTCGGCCCATTGTCCCGTACAGTT
CCATGTTCTGTTTAAGCCCAACCAACCTGCTGCGCCGCTGCTGCCACTACATTGTGACCATGCGATACTT
CGAGATGGTCATCCTCGTGGTCATCGCCCTGAGCAGCATCGCCCTGGCTGCCGAGGACCCCGTGAGAACA
GACTCTCCCAGGAATAATGCTCTGAAGTACATGGACTACATCTTCACAGGCGTCTTCACCTTCGAGATGG
TGATAAAGATGATCGATTTGGGACTGCTGCTACACCCTGGAGCCTATTTCCGGGATCTGTGGAACATTCT
GGACTTCATTGTGGTCAGTGGGGCCCTGGTGGCATTTGCTTTCTCAGGATCCAAAGGGAAAGACATCAGC
ACCATCAAATCCCTGAGAGTCCTGCGTGTGCTGCGGCCACTCAAGACCATCAAGCGGCTGCCCAAGCTCA
AGGCCGTGTTTGACTGTGTGGTGAACTCACTGAAAAACGTCCTCAACATCCTGATCGTCTACATGCTCTT
CATGTTCATCTTTGCCGTCATTGCCGTGCAGCTCTTCAAAGGGAAGTTCTTCTACTGCACGGACGAATCC
AAGGAGCTGGAGCGTGACTGCAGGGGTCAGTATTTGGATTATGAGAAGGAGGAAGTGGAAGCTCAACCGA
GGCAGTGGAAGAAATATGACTTCCACTATGACAACGTGCTCTGGGCTCTGCTAACGCTCTTCACGGTGTC
CACAGGGGAAGGGTGGCCCATGGTGCTGAAACACTCTGTGGATGCCACCTACGAGGAGCAGGGCCCGAGC
CCCGGGTACCGCATGGAGCTCTCCATCTTCTACGTGGTCTACTTTGTGGTCTTTCCCTTCTTCTTTGTCA
ACATCTTCGTGGCCTTGATCATCATCACCTTCCAGGAGCAGGGGGACAAGGTGATGTCCGAGTGCAGCCT
GGAGAAGAACGAGAGGGCTTGCATCGACTTTGCCATCAGCGCCAGACCCCTGACGCGGTACATGCCCCAG
AACAAGCAGTCGTTCCAGTATAAGACGTGGACGTTCGTGGTGTCCCCACCTTTTGAGTACTTCATCATGG
CTATGATCGCCCTCAACACTGTGGTGCTGATGATGAAGTTCTACGATGCGCCGTACGAGTATGAGCTAAT
GCTGAAATGCCTGAACATCGTGTTCACGTCCATGTTCTCCATGGAGTGTGTGCTGAAGATCATCGCCTTC
GGGGTGCTGAACTATTTCAGAGATGCCTGGAATGTCTTTGACTTTGTCACGGTGTTGGGAAGTATTACTG
ATATTTTGGTAACAGAGATTGCGAACAACTTCATCAACCTCAGCTTCCTGCGCCTGTTCCGGGCCGCGCG
GCTCATCAAGCTGCTGCGCCAGGGCTACACCATCCGCATCCTGCTTTGGACCTTCGTGCAGTCCTTCAAG
GCGCTGCCCTACGTGTGTCTCCTCATCGCCATGCTCTTCTTCATCTACGCCATCATTGGCATGCAGGTTT
TTGGGAACATCGCCCTGGACGATGACACCAGCATCAACAGGCACAATAACTTCCGGACGTTTCTGCAGGC
CTTGATGTTGCTGTTCAGGAGCGCCACGGGGGAGGCCTGGCACGAGATAATGCTGTCGTGCCTCAGCAGC
CGGGCCTGCGACGAGCACTCCAATGCCAGCGAGTGCGGCAGCGACTTTGCCTACTTTTACTTCGTCTCCT
TCATCTTCCTCTGCTCCTTTCTGATGTTGAACCTCTTTGTGGCTGTGATCATGGACAATTTTGAGTACCT
TACACGGGACTCTTCCATCTTAGGGCCTCACCACCTGGATGAGTTCATCCGGGTCTGGGCTGAATACGAC
CCGGCCGCGTGTGGGCGCATCAGTTACAGTGACATGTTTGAGATGCTGAAGCACATGTCCCCACCCCTGG
GGCTGGGGAAGAAGTGCCCTGCTCGAGTCGCGTACAAGCGCCTGGTCCGCATGAACATGCCCATCTCCAG
TGAGGACATGACGGTGCACTTCACATCCACGCTGATGGCTCTCATTCGGACAGCGCTGGACATCAAGCTG
GCACCAGCTGGGACCAAGCAGCACCAGTGCGACGCAGAGCTGAGGAAGGAGATTTCCTGTGTGTGGGCCA
ATCTGCCCCAGAAGACCCTGGACTTACTGGTACCACCCCATAAGCCTGACGAGATGACGGTGGGCAAAGT
CTATGCAGCTCTGATGATCTTCGACTTCTACAAACAGAACAAAACCAGCAGAGACCAGACTCAGCAAGCC
CCCGGAGGCCTGTCCCAGCTGGGCCCCGTGTCCCTGTTCCACCCGCTGAAGGCCACGCTGGAGCAGACTC
AGCCGGCGCTGCGTGGAGCCCGGGCTTTCCTGCGGCAGAAGAGTTCTGCCTCCCTGAGCAACGGCGGGGC
CGTACAAACCCAGGAGAGCGGCATCAAGGAATCGGTTTCTTGGGGCACTCAGAGGACCCAGGATGTGCTT
TGCGAGGCCAGGGCACCCCTGGAGCGGGGCCACTCAGCTGAGATCCCAGTCGGGCAGCCTGGGACACTGG
CTGTAGATGTCCAGATGCAGAACATGACTCTGAGTGGCCCTGACGCCGAGCCGCAGCCAGGGCTGGAGAG
CCAGGGCCGAGCCGCCTCCATGCCCCGCCTGGCCGCAGAAACACAGCCCGCGCCTGACGCCAGCCCCATG
AAGCGCTCCATCTCCACGCTGGCCCCGCGCCCCCACACGGCCCGGCTCGGCAGCACCGCGCTGGACCGCC
CAGCCCCCAGCCAGGCCCCGCACCATCACCACCACCGCTGCCACCGCCGCAGGGACAGGAAGCAGCGGTC
CCTGGAGAAGGGTCCCAGCCTGTCTGCTGACACAGATGGGGCCCCCGACAGCACGGTGGGGCCAGGACTG
CCCACGGGGGAGGGCCCCCCCGGCTGCAGGCGGGAGCGGGAGCGCAGGCAGGAGCGGGGCCGGTCCCAGG
AGCGGAGGCAGCCCTCGTCCTCCTCCTCGGAGAAGCATCGCTTCTACTCCTGTGACCGCTTCGGGGGCCG
CGAACCCCCACAGCCCAAGCCCTCCCTCAGTAGTCACCCCACGTCGCCGACGGCCGGGCAGGAGCCGGGA
CCCCACCCGCAGGGGAGTGGTTCGGTTCACGGGAGCCCCCTGCTGTCCACATCTGGTGCTAGCACCCCGG
GCCGGGGGCGGAGGCAGCTCCCCCAGACCCCCTTGACCCCCCGCCCCAGCGTCACCTACAAGACGGCCAA
CTCCTCGCCTGTCCACTTCGCCGGGGCACCGAGCGGCCTCCCCGCCTTCTCCCCCGGCCGGCTCAGCCGG
GGCCTCTCAGAACACAACGCCCTGCTGCAGAGGGACCCGCTCAGCCGGCCCCTGGCGCCCGGCTCGCGCA
TCGGCTCCGACCCCTACCTGGGGCAGCGGCTGGACAGCGAGGCGCCCGCCCGTGCCCTGCCCGAGGACGC
GCCCGCCTTTGAGGAGACCGCGGCCAGCAACTCGGGCCGCTCCTCCCGGACCTCGTACGTGTCCTCACTG
ACCTCGCAGCCCCCGCCGCTGCGCCGCGTGCCCAACGGCTACCACTGCACTCTGGGGCTGGGCGGGGGCG
GCCGGGCGCGGCGCGGCTGCCACCACCCCGACCGCGACCGCCGGTGCTAGACTAGTTCTAGCAAGCTTCG
ACGAATTCTGCAGATATCCATCACACTGGCGGCCGCTCGAGCATGCATCTAGAGGGCCCTATTCTATAGT
GTCACCTAAATGCTAGAGCTCGCTGATCAGCCTCGACTGTGCCTTCTAGTTGCCAGCCATCTGTTGTTTG
CCCCTCCCCCGTGCCTTCCTTGACCCTGGAAGGTGCCACTCCCACTGTCCTTTCCTAATAAAATGAGGAA
ATTGCATCGCATTGTCTGAGTAGGTGTCATTCTATTCTGGGGGGTGGGGT
Features (pLannotate 1.2.2; 22 found; start..end, strand, type, name):
     75..96      +  promoter       SV40 promoter (fragment): SV40 enhancer and early promoter
    117..545     +  rep_origin     f1 ori (sequence partly withheld): f1 bacteriophage origin of replication; arrow indicates direction of (+) strand synthesis
    559..888     +  promoter       SV40 promoter: SV40 enhancer and early promoter
    955..1746    +  CDS            neo: KKA2_KLEPN - Also known as kan, nptII. Experimental evidence at protein level: Swiss-Prot protein existence level 1. Resistance to kanamycin, neomycin, paromomycin, ribostamycin, butirosin and gentamicin B. From Klebsiella pneumoniae.
   1770..1928    +  CDS            ble (fragment): BLE_KLEPN - Experimental evidence at protein level: Swiss-Prot protein existence level 1. Binding protein with a strong affinity to the bleomycin family of antibiotics. Binds to CL990; an antimitotic-antibiotic compound. From Klebsiella pneumoniae.
   1923..2044    +  polyA_signal   SV40 poly(A) signal: SV40 polyadenylation signal
   2115..2137    -  protein_bind   lac operator (fragment): The lac repressor binds to the lac operator to inhibit transcription in E. coli. This inhibition can be relieved by adding lactose or isopropyl-β-D-thiogalactopyranoside (IPTG). lac repressor encoded by lacI
   2141..2171    -  promoter       lac promoter: promoter for the E. coli lac operon
   2186..2207    -  protein_bind   CAP binding site: CAP binding activates transcription in the presence of cAMP. E. coli catabolite activator protein
   2220..2312    -  CDS            lacI (fragment): lac repressor; lacI; The lac repressor binds to the lac operator to inhibit transcription in E. coli. This inhibition can be relieved by adding lactose or isopropyl-β-D-thiogalactopyranoside (IPTG).
   2495..3083    -  rep_origin     ori: high-copy-number ColE1/pMB1/pBR322/pUC origin of replication
   3254..4114    -  CDS            AmpR: β-lactamase; bla; confers resistance to ampicillin, carbenicillin, and related antibiotics
   4115..4219    -  promoter       AmpR promoter: bla
   4278..4330    -  misc_feature   bom (fragment): basis of mobility region from pBR322
   4485..4864    +  enhancer       CMV enhancer: human cytomegalovirus immediate early enhancer
   4865..5068    +  promoter       CMV promoter: human cytomegalovirus (CMV) immediate early promoter
   5064..5097    +  LTR            5' LTR (truncated) (fragment): truncated 5' long terminal repeat (LTR) from HIV-1
   5113..5131    +  promoter       T7 promoter: promoter for bacteriophage T7 RNA polymerase
   5223..5936    +  CDS            GFPmut3: GFPmut3 is a basic (constitutively fluorescent) green fluorescent protein published in 1996, derived from Aequorea victoria. It is reported to be a very rapidly-maturing weak dimer.
   5937..12953   +  CDS            CACNA1B: CAC1B_RABIT - Also known as CACH5, CACNL1A5. Experimental evidence at protein level: Swiss-Prot protein existence level 1. Voltage-sensitive calcium channels (VSCC) mediate the entry of calcium ions into excitable cells and are also involved in a variety of calcium-dependent processes, including muscle contraction, hormone or neurotransmitter release, gene expression, cell motility, cell division and cell death. The isoform alpha-1B gives rise to N-type calcium currents. N-type calcium channels belong to the 'high-voltage activated' (HVA) group and are specifically blocked by omega-conotoxin-
  13039..13057   -  promoter       SP6 promoter: promoter for bacteriophage SP6 RNA polymerase
  13083..71      +  polyA_signal   bGH poly(A) signal (across the origin): bovine growth hormone polyadenylation signal
