[The description below was written by a language model from this plasmid's Addgene catalogue record and pLannotate feature annotations shown in this document.]
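Description:
GFP Cav2.2 D122A pcDNA3 is a mammalian expression plasmid built on the pcDNA3 backbone, with a sequenced length of about 13.2 kb. It carries the rabbit CACNA1B coding sequence, which encodes Cav2.2, the pore-forming alpha1B subunit of N-type, high-voltage-activated calcium channels. In bacteria it is maintained through a high-copy ColE1/pUC-type origin and selected with ampicillin via the β-lactamase gene. An f1 origin is also present. For mammalian cells, the backbone includes a neomycin phosphotransferase cassette driven by the SV40 early promoter and ended by the SV40 polyadenylation signal, which would allow G418 selection of stable transfectants.

The expression cassette uses the human CMV immediate-early enhancer and promoter to drive a single fusion open reading frame. A GFP sequence, annotated as GFPmut3, runs directly into the roughly 7 kb CACNA1B sequence, so the fluorescent tag sits at the channel's N terminus. Transcripts terminate at the bovine growth hormone polyadenylation signal. T7 and SP6 promoters flank the insert, as is standard for pcDNA3, and could support in vitro transcription or serve as sequencing priming sites. The short HIV-1 LTR, ble and lacI fragments in the feature table are probably annotation matches to small backbone stretches rather than functional elements.

The channel carries a D122A substitution that, according to the record, disrupts interaction with an auxiliary subunit. The subunit's name is garbled in the record but appears to be α2δ-1. The construct therefore suits heterologous expression studies in which the localisation, trafficking or function of the fluorescently tagged mutant channel is examined when this interaction is disrupted. The depositor notes that the 5′ end of the DNA is very GC rich, and the 5′ cloning site is not recorded.
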