Addgene plasmid #206068: GFP Cav2.2 D122A pcDNA3
Purpose: expression of rabbit Cav2.2 calcium channel with a N-terminal GFP tag and a D122A mutation that disrupts the interaction with ?2?-1
Depositing lab: Annette Dolphin. Depositing organization: University College London. Publication: Dominant-negative calcium channel suppression by truncated constructs involves a kinase implicated in the unfolded protein response. Page KM, Heblich F, Davies A, Butcher AJ, Leroy J, Bertaso F, Pratt WS, Dolphin AC. J Neurosci. 2004 Jun 9;24(23):5400-9. doi: 10.1523/JNEUROSCI.0553-04.2004. PubMed 15190113.
Backbone
  Vector backbone: pcDNA3
  Backbone manufacturer: Invitrogen Life Technologies
  Backbone size w/o insert (bp): 5163
  Vector type: Mammalian Expression
Growth in bacteria
  Bacterial resistance: Ampicillin, 100 μg/mL
  Growth temperature: 37°C
  Growth strain: DH5alpha
  Copy number: High Copy
Gene/Insert
  Gene/Insert name: cacna1b (alt names: Cav2.2 alpha1B; D122A)
  Species: O. cuniculus (rabbit)
  Insert size (bp): 7797
  Entrez Gene: CACNA1B
  Promoter: CMV
  Tag / fusion protein: GFP (N terminal on insert)
  Cloning method: Restriction Enzyme; 5′ cloning site unknown (unknown if destroyed)
  Sequencing primers: 5′ CTGGCTAACTAGAGAACC; 3′ GCATTTAGGTGACACTATAG
Resource information
  A portion of this plasmid was derived from a plasmid made by: Yasuo Mori
Terms and licenses: Academic/Nonprofit Terms; Industry Terms: Not Available to Industry
Depositor comments: 5' end of DNA is very GC rich
How to cite: GFP Cav2.2 D122A pcDNA3 was a gift from Annette Dolphin (Addgene plasmid # 206068 ; http://n2t.net/addgene:206068 ; RRID:Addgene_206068)
